>Addgene plasmid #140592 | YCplac33-NAT_MCART1K91A | addgene full sequence | sequence record 297055 | Addgene NGS Result
ATGACCATGATTACGCCAAGCTTGCATGCCTGCAGGTCGACTCTAGAGGATCCGTCACCAACGCAGAGTC
CATGCCGATGCCTTGCTGCTCAAGCACACTGAAATACGCCTCTAGTTGTGTCTCAATATCTGTCTTTAGA
ACCATCAATTCCGACAGTTTGAAGCTGTCTATTTGACTAATTCTTGATGTTAGGCTCGGATCTATCTTAA
CATTGGCCAACAATTTACTTAATTCTTCTTCCTCCATTGTAGTTCGTTCTTATTCTAATTCTTGCTCCTT
TTTACTCTGGTGATAACTTTTCTATCTCTCAATGCTGAACATTTTTTTTCCCTTTATTATCCAATATTCC
AACCGTTATAAAGTAAGCCTTATCGAACACAATCCACGGCGCACGCAAGGGACAGCAAATTTCGAGAATT
AATGAATAGCCAGTAGTAAGATCCGTATTGATAAAGGTCATAGATCCCAACCTTTATGTGAGCCAGCCCG
AAGGGCCCTTTAAATGACTCTCATAATATGGTCCAATAGCACCAATTTCTAGGGGTTACCCACCGGCCTA
GTGCTTAATCGAATTGTGAAAAGAATCTCTACTACAGACTGCCAACCGTAATAGTAGTGAGATCAACACT
GAAGGCAGCAGTCTTTAGCACAATGATGGATAGCGAAGCCCACGAGAAGCGTCCGCCCATATTGACAAGT
TCCAAACAGGACATCAGCCCACATATCACGAATGTAGGAGAGATGAAGCATTACTTATGTGGCTGCTGTG
CCGCTTTCAACAACGTAGCCATCACCTTTCCCATACAGAAAGTCCTGTTCAGGCAACAGCTATACGGTAT
TAAAACGAGAGATGCCATCTTGCAGCTTAGAAGAGACGGATTTAGGAACTTATATAGGGGAATCTTGCCA
CCATTGATGCAAGCCACCACGACGTTGGCGTTAATGTTCGGACTATATGAGGATCTTAGCTGCTTACTTC
ACAAGCATGTCAGTGCACCGGAGTTCGCTACGTCAGGTGTGGCCGCAGTCCTTGCTGGTACGACGGAGGC
CATTTTCACGCCGTTGGAAAGAGTACAGACATTGCTTCAGGATCATAAGCATCACGACAAATTCACTAAT
ACATATCAGGCATTTAAAGCTCTGAAGTGCCACGGAATCGGAGAATACTATAGAGGACTAGTGCCCATCC
TGTTTAGGAACGGTCTGTCTAACGTATTGTTCTTCGGCCTACGTGGGCCAATCAAAGAACACTTGCCGAC
AGCTACGACTCATTCTGCCCACCTAGTAAATGACTTTATATGCGGGGGGCTTTTGGGGGCTATGCTTGGC
TTTCTATTTTTTCCGATAAATGTGGTAAAAACTAGGATACAGAGTCAGATCGGAGGTGAATTTCAGAGTT
TTCCCAAGGTCTTCCAGAAAATCTGGCTAGAACGTGACAGAAAGCTGATTAATTTATTTCGTGGAGCTCA
CTTGAACTACCACAGGTCTCTAATTAGTTGGGGCATAATTAATGCCACGTATGAATTTTTGTTGAAGGTG
ATATGAAGCCTTAAAATTCACACACGCCACACATTGAGTGTGCTATGAATATGCCTGCGCTAATATTTTA
GGTATTACAGCTTGTAAATATACCAAATAAGGTAAGCCTCTCTTTTCCTAATACTAAAAGGATTTGCATC
GAACAGCCCACCAAATGCTTTGCGCACACATTATATACACCCACATGATTCTATAGACAAAATATACTTA
TACATTTTCATAGTCTTGACAATATTCTACATTGGCCGTTTTCTTGGCACTATTTTAGCTTATCCTTACC
AAAATAGTCTCTTTTTTAAATACTATTTTTGAAGCGGAAATAGGTGCGAACAAATGAATGGCTTCAATTT
AGTGCGATAAAGACGTAAAGCATAAACCAGTGAAGATCATAGCACTAAGAAGGCGCCTGTACTGTTCCTC
GTGTTGATACTCATTTCCTTATTTATTTTCCTCAAGAAATTCTATCCAGGAAAGGAATTCACTGGCCGTC
GTTTTACAACGTCGTGACTGGGAAAACCCTGGCGTTACCCAACTTAATCGCCTTGCAGCACATCCCCCTT
TCGCCAGCTGGCGTAATAGCGAAGAGGCCCGCACCGATCGCCCTTCCCAACAGTTGCGCAGCCTGAATGG
CGAATGGCGCCTGATGCGGTATTTTCTCCTTACGCATCTGTGCGGTATTTCACACCGCATAATCGCTGGG
CCATTCTCATGAAGAATATCTTGAATTTATTGTCATATTACTAGTTGGTGTGGAAGTCCTAATATCGGTG
ATCAATATAGTGGTTGACATGCTGGCTAGTCAACATTGAGCCTTTTGATCATGCAAATATATTACGGTAT
TTTACAATCAAATATCAAACTTAACTATTGACTTTATAACTTATTTAGGTGGTAACATTCTTATAAAAAA
GAAAAAAATTACTGCAAAACAGTACTAGCTTTTAACTTGTATCCTAGGTTATCTATGCTGTCTCACCATA
GAGAATATTACCTATTTCAGAATGTATGTCCATGATTCGCCGGGTAAATACATATAATACACAAATCTGG
CTTAATAAAGTCTATAATATATCTCATAAAGAAGTGCTAAATTGGCTAGTGCTATATATTTTTAAGAAAA
TTTCTTTTGACTAAGTCCATATCGACTTTGTAAAAGTTCACATTAGCATACATATATTACACGAGCCAGA
AATAGTAACTTTTGCCTAAATCACAAATTGCAAAATTTAATTGCTTGCAAAAGGTCACATGCTTATAATC
AACTTTTTTAAAAATTTAAAATACTTTTTTATTTTTTATTTTTAAACATAAATGAAATAATTTATTTATT
GTTTATGATTACCGAAACATAAAACCTGCTCAAGAAAAAGAAACTGTTTTGTCCTTGGAAAAAAAGCACT
ACCTAGGAGCGGCCAAAATGCCGAGGCTTTCATAGCTTAAACTCTTTACAGAAAATAGGCATTATAGATC
AGTTCGAGTTTTCTTATTCTTCCTTCCGGTTTTATCGTCACAGTTTTACAGTAAATAAGTATCACCTCTT
AGAGTTCGATGATAAGCTGTCAAACATGAGAATTAATTCCACATGTTAAAATAGTGAAGGAGCATGTTCG
GCACACAGTGGACCGAACGTGGGGTAAGTGCACTAGGGTCCGGTTAAACGGATCTCGCATTGATGAGGCA
ACGCTAATTATCAACATATAGATTGTTATCTATCTGCATGAACACGAAATCTTTACTTGACGACTTGAGG
CTGATGGTGTTTATGCAAAGAAACCACTGTGTTTAATATGTGTCACTGTTTGATATTACTGTCAGCGTAG
AAGATAATAGTAAAAGCGGTTAATAAGTGTATTTGAGATAAGTGTGATAAAGTTTTTACAGCGAAAAGAC
GATAAATACAAGAAAATGATTACGAGGATACGGAGAGAGGTATGTACATGTGTATTTATATACTAAGCTG
CCGGCGGTTGTTTGCAAGACCGAGAAAAGGCTAGCAAGAATCGGGTCATTGTAGCGTATGCGCCTGTGAA
CATTCTCTTCAACAAGTTTGATTCCATTGCGGTGAAATGGTAAAAGTCAACCCCCTGCGATGTATATTTT
CCTGTACAATCAATCAAAAAGCCAAATGATTTAGCATTATCTTTACATCTTGTTATTTTACAGATTTTAT
GTTTAGATCTTTTATGCTTGCTTTTCAAAAGGCTTGCAGGCAAGTGCACAAACAATACTTAAATAAATAC
TACTCAGTAATAACCTATTTCTTAGCATTTTTGACGAAATTTGCTATTTTGTTAGAGTCTTTTACACCAT
TTGTCTCCACACCTCCGCTTACATCAACACCAATAACGCCATTTAATCTAAGCGCATCACCAACATTTTC
TGGCGTCAGTCCACCAGCTAACATAAAATGTAAGCTCTCGGGGCTCTCTTGCCTTCCAACCCAGTCAGAA
ATCGAGTTCCAATCCAAAAGTTCACCTGTCCCACCTGCTTCTGAATCAAACAAGGGAATAAACGAATGAG
GTTTCTGTGAAGCTGCACTGAGTAGTATGTTGCAGTCTTTTGGAAATACGAGTCTTTTAATAACTGGCAA
ACCGAGGAACTCTTGGTATTCTTGCCACGACTCATCTCCATGCAGTTGGACGATCGATGATAAGCTGTCA
AACATGAGAATTGGGTAATAACTGATATAATTAAATTGAAGCTCTAATTTGTGAGTTTAGTATACATGCA
TTTACTTATAATACAGTTTTTTAGTTTTGCTGGCCGCATCTTCTCAAATATGCTTCCCAGCCTGCTTTTC
TGTAACGTTCACCCTCTACCTTAGCATCCCTTCCCTTTGCAAATAGTCCTCTTCCAACAATAATAATGTC
AGATCCTGTAGAGACCACATCATCCACGGTTCTATACTGTTGACCCAATGCGTCTCCCTTGTCATCTAAA
CCCACACCGGGTGTCATAATCAACCAATCGTAACCTTCATCTCTTCCACCCATGTCTCTTTGAGCAATAA
AGCCGATAACAAAATCTTTGTCGCTCTTCGCAATGTCAACAGTACCCTTAGTATATTCTCCAGTAGATAG
GGAGCCCTTGCATGACAATTCTGCTAACATCAAAAGGCCTCTAGGTTCCTTTGTTACTTCTTCTGCCGCC
TGCTTCAAACCGCTAACAATACCTGGGCCCACCACACCGTGTGCATTCGTAATGTCTGCCCATTCTGCTA
TTCTGTATACACCCGCAGAGTACTGCAATTTGACTGTATTACCAATGTCAGCAAATTTTCTGTCTTCGAA
GAGTAAAAAATTGTACTTGGCGGATAATGCCTTTAGCGGCTTAACTGTGCCCTCGCCCGGCCAGCGACAT
GGAGGCCCAGAATACCCTCCTTGACAGTCTTGACGTGCGCAGCTCAGGGGCATGATGTGACTGTCGCCCG
TACATTTAGCCCATACATCCCCATGTATAATCATTTGCATCCATACATTTTGATGGCCGCACGGCGCGAA
GCAAAAATTACGGCTCCTCGCTGCAGACCTGCGAGCAGGGAAACGCTCCCCTCACAGACGCGTTGAATTG
TCCCCACGCCGCGCCCCTGTAGAGAAATATAAAAGGTTAGGATTTGCCACTGAGGTTCTTCTTTCATATA
CTTCCTTTTAAAATCTTGCTAGGATACAGTTCTCACATCACATCCGAACATAAACAACTATGGGCACAAC
CTTGGATGATACTGCCTACAGGTACAGAACCTCTGTGCCGGGAGACGCTGAGGCAATAGAGGCACTAGAT
GGCTCCTTCACAACGGACACCGTTTTTAGAGTTACTGCCACGGGAGATGGGTTCACTTTACGTGAAGTCC
CGGTTGACCCTCCATTGACAAAAGTCTTTCCAGACGATGAGTCTGACGACGAATCAGACGACGGGGAAGA
TGGAGATCCAGACTCTAGAACTTTTGTTGCTTATGGTGATGATGGCGATTTGGCCGGGTTCGTCGTCGTG
AGCTACTCTGGTTGGAATAGGAGGTTGACGGTCGAGGACATCGAGGTTGCACCTGAGCATAGAGGACATG
GGGTGGGCAGAGCCTTGATGGGCCTGGCTACAGAATTTGCTCGTGAACGTGGGGCGGGGCATCTATGGCT
TGAAGTCACAAATGTCAATGCTCCCGCAATACATGCATATAGACGTATGGGTTTTACCCTGTGCGGGCTT
GATACAGCTTTGTACGATGGAACCGCTAGTGACGGTGAACAAGCCTTATATATGTCCATGCCTTGCCCTT
AATCAGTACTGACAATAAAAAGATTCTTGTTTTCAAGAACTTGTCATTTGTATAGTTTTTTTATATTGTA
GTTGTTCTATTTTAATCAAATGTTAGCGTGATTTATATTTTTTTTCGCCTCGACATCATCTGCCCAGATG
CGAAGTTAAGTGCGCAGAAAGTAATATCATGCGTCAATCGTATGTGAATGCTGGTCGCTATACTGCTGTC
GATTCCATATGCGTATATATACCAATCTAAGTCTGTGCTCCTTCCTTCGTTCTTCCTTCTGTTCGGAGAT
TACCGAATCAAAAAAATTTCAAGGAAACCGAAATCAAAAAAAAGAATAAAAAAAAAATGATGAATTGAAA
AGCTAATTCTTGAAGACGAAAGGGCCTCGTGATACGCCTATTTTTATAGGTTAATGTCATGATAATAATG
GTTTCTTAGACGTCAGGTGGCACTTTTCGGGGAAATGTGCGCGGAACCCCTATTTGTTTATTTTTCTAAA
TACATTCAAATATGTATCCGCTCATGAGACAATAACCCTGATAAATGCTTCAATAATATTGAAAAAGGAA
GAGTATGAGTATTCAACATTTCCGTGTCGCCCTTATTCCCTTTTTTGCGGCATTTTGCCTTCCTGTTTTT
GCTCACCCAGAAACGCTGGTGAAAGTAAAAGATGCTGAAGATCAGTTGGGTGCACGAGTGGGTTACATCG
AACTGGATCTCAACAGCGGTAAGATCCTTGAGAGTTTTCGCCCCGAAGAACGTTTTCCAATGATGAGCAC
TTTTAAAGTTCTGCTATGTGGCGCGGTATTATCCCGTATTGACGCCGGGCAAGAGCAACTCGGTCGCCGC
ATACACTATTCTCAGAATGACTTGGTTGAGTACTCACCAGTCACAGAAAAGCATCTTACGGATGGCATGA
CAGTAAGAGAATTATGCAGTGCTGCCATAACCATGAGTGATAACACTGCGGCCAACTTACTTCTGACAAC
GATCGGAGGACCGAAGGAGCTAACCGCTTTTTTGCACAACATGGGGGATCATGTAACTCGCCTTGATCGT
TGGGAACCGGAGCTGAATGAAGCCATACCAAACGACGAGCGTGACACCACGATGCCTGTAGCAATGGCAA
CAACGTTGCGCAAACTATTAACTGGCGAACTACTTACTCTAGCTTCCCGGCAACAATTAATAGACTGGAT
GGAGGCGGATAAAGTTGCAGGACCACTTCTGCGCTCGGCCCTTCCGGCTGGCTGGTTTATTGCTGATAAA
TCTGGAGCCGGTGAGCGTGGGTCTCGCGGTATCATTGCAGCACTGGGGCCAGATGGTAAGCCCTCCCGTA
TCGTAGTTATCTACACGACGGGGAGTCAGGCAACTATGGATGAACGAAATAGACAGATCGCTGAGATAGG
TGCCTCACTGATTAAGCATTGGTAACTGTCAGACCAAGTTTACTCATATATACTTTAGATTGATTTAAAA
CTTCATTTTTAATTTAAAAGGATCTAGGTGAAGATCCTTTTTGATAATCTCATGACCAAAATCCCTTAAC
GTGAGTTTTCGTTCCACTGAGCGTCAGACCCCGTAGAAAAGATCAAAGGATCTTCTTGAGATCCTTTTTT
TCTGCGCGTAATCTGCTGCTTGCAAACAAAAAAACCACCGCTACCAGCGGTGGTTTGTTTGCCGGATCAA
GAGCTACCAACTCTTTTTCCGAAGGTAACTGGCTTCAGCAGAGCGCAGATACCAAATACTGTTCTTCTAG
TGTAGCCGTAGTTAGGCCACCACTTCAAGAACTCTGTAGCACCGCCTACATACCTCGCTCTGCTAATCCT
GTTACCAGTGGCTGCTGCCAGTGGCGATAAGTCGTGTCTTACCGGGTTGGACTCAAGACGATAGTTACCG
GATAAGGCGCAGCGGTCGGGCTGAACGGGGGGTTCGTGCACACAGCCCAGCTTGGAGCGAACGACCTACA
CCGAACTGAGATACCTACAGCGTGAGCTATGAGAAAGCGCCACGCTTCCCGAAGGGAGAAAGGCGGACAG
GTATCCGGTAAGCGGCAGGGTCGGAACAGGAGAGCGCACGAGGGAGCTTCCAGGGGGAAACGCCTGGTAT
CTTTATAGTCCTGTCGGGTTTCGCCACCTCTGACTTGAGCGTCGATTTTTGTGATGCTCGTCAGGGGGGC
GGAGCCTATGGAAAAACGCCAGCAACGCGGCCTTTTTACGGTTCCTGGCCTTTTGCTGGCCTTTTGCTCA
CATGTTCTTTCCTGCGTTATCCCCTGATTCTGTGGATAACCGTATTACCGCCTTTGAGTGAGCTGATACC
GCTCGCCGCAGCCGAACGACCGAGCGCAGCGAGTCAGTGAGCGAGGAAGCGGAAGAGCGCCCAATACGCA
AACCGCCTCTCCCCGCGCGTTGGCCGATTCATTAATGCAGCTGGCACGACAGGTTTCCCGACTGGAAAGC
GGGCAGTGAGCGCAACGCAATTAATGTGAGTTAGCTCACTCATTAGGCACCCCAGGCTTTACACTTTATG
CTTCCGGCTCGTATGTTGTGTGGAATTGTGAGCGGATAACAATTTCACACAGGAAACAGCT
Features (pLannotate 1.2.2; 20 found; start..end, strand, type, name):
     18..53      -  misc_feature   MCS (fragment): pUC18/19 multiple cloning site
     53..247     -  CDS            NAS2 (fragment): PSMD9_YEAST - Experimental evidence at protein level: Swiss-Prot protein existence level 1. Acts as a chaperone during the assembly of the 26S proteasome, specifically of the base subcomplex of the 19S regulatory complex (RC). During the base subcomplex assembly is part of a NAS2:RPT4:RPT5 module; NAS2 is released during the further base assembly process. From Saccharomyces cerevisiae (strain ATCC 204508 / S288c) (Baker's yeast).
    653..1543    +  CDS            SLC25A51: S2551_HUMAN - Also known as MCART1 From Homo sapiens (Human).
   2017..2174    +  CDS            lacZα (fragment): LacZα fragment of β-galactosidase; lacZ fragment
   2180..2231    -  misc_feature   bom (fragment): basis of mobility region from pBR322
   2236..2346    +  CDS            RMD1 (fragment): RMD1_YEAST - Experimental evidence at protein level: Swiss-Prot protein existence level 1. Required for sporulation where it is believed to have a role in meiotic nuclear division. From Saccharomyces cerevisiae (strain ATCC 204508 / S288c) (Baker's yeast).
   2794..3956    -  misc_feature   CEN/ARS: S. cerevisiae CEN4 centromere fused to the autonomously replicating sequence ARS1/ARS416
   4183..4201    -  promoter       tet promoter (fragment): E. coli promoter for tetracycline efflux protein gene
   4291..4884    -  CDS            URA3 (fragment): orotidine-5'-phosphate decarboxylase, required for uracil biosynthesis; S. cerevisiae URA3; yeast auxotrophic marker, counterselectable with 5-fluoroorotic acid (5-FOA)
   4896..5238    +  promoter       TEF promoter: Ashbya gossypii TEF promoter
   5234..5809    +  CDS            sta: STA_STRLA - Experimental evidence at protein level: Swiss-Prot protein existence level 1. Involved in resistance to streptothricin, a broad-spectrum antibiotic produced by streptomycetes. Detoxifies streptothricin via acetylation of the beta amino group of the first beta-lysyl moiety of streptothricin. From Streptomyces lavendulae.
   5818..6015    +  terminator     TEF terminator: Ashbya gossypii TEF terminator
   6026..6159    -  promoter       URA3 promoter (fragment): S. cerevisiae URA3
   6270..6374    +  promoter       AmpR promoter: bla
   6375..7235    +  CDS            AmpR: β-lactamase; bla; confers resistance to ampicillin, carbenicillin, and related antibiotics
   7406..7994    +  rep_origin     ori: high-copy-number ColE1/pMB1/pBR322/pUC origin of replication
   8177..8269    +  CDS            lacI (fragment): lac repressor; lacI; The lac repressor binds to the lac operator to inhibit transcription in E. coli. This inhibition can be relieved by adding lactose or isopropyl-β-D-thiogalactopyranoside (IPTG).
   8282..8303    +  protein_bind   CAP binding site: CAP binding activates transcription in the presence of cAMP. E. coli catabolite activator protein
   8318..8348    +  promoter       lac promoter: promoter for the E. coli lac operon
   8356..8372    +  protein_bind   lac operator: The lac repressor binds to the lac operator to inhibit transcription in E. coli. This inhibition can be relieved by adding lactose or isopropyl-β-D-thiogalactopyranoside (IPTG). lac repressor encoded by lacI
