[The description below was written by a language model from this plasmid's Addgene catalogue record and pLannotate feature annotations shown in this document.]
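Description:
YCplac33-NAT_MCART1K91A is a low-copy centromeric yeast expression and E. coli shuttle plasmid of about 8.4 kb, built on a YCplac33-type backbone. In S. cerevisiae it is maintained through a CEN4/ARS1 element, which gives stable, near single-copy inheritance. In bacteria it replicates from a ColE1/pUC-type origin and is selected with ampicillin through the bla gene. The original URA3 marker appears to have been disrupted. The feature table shows only fragments of the URA3 coding sequence and promoter on either side of a nourseothricin resistance cassette, in which a streptothricin acetyltransferase gene sits between the Ashbya gossypii TEF promoter and terminator. Yeast selection is therefore by nourseothricin (NAT) rather than uracil prototrophy. Remnants of the pUC lacZα/multiple cloning site region, with the lac promoter and operator, flank the insert.

The insert of roughly 2 kb lies between BamHI and EcoRI sites. It carries human SLC25A51 (MCART1), codon-optimized for S. cerevisiae and bearing a K91A substitution (lysine 91 to alanine). The coding sequence is flanked by the 5' and 3' regions of yeast NDT1, so expression is driven by the NDT1 promoter and ends in its 3' UTR. The short NAS2 fragment annotated upstream may be yeast genomic sequence carried along with that flanking region. No epitope tag or reporter is annotated.

The stated purpose is to express the K91A mutant in budding yeast. It was deposited with a study showing that MCART1/SLC25A51 is required for mitochondrial NAD transport. The record does not state the functional effect of the K91A mutation.
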