Addgene plasmid #140592: YCplac33-NAT_MCART1K91A
Purpose: Express MCART1K91A in S. cerevisiae
Depositing lab: David Sabatini. Depositing organization: Whitehead Institute for Biomedical Research. Publication: MCART1/SLC25A51 is required for mitochondrial NAD transport. Kory N, Uit de Bos J, van der Rijt S, Jankovic N, Gura M, Arp N, Pena IA, Prakash G, Chan SH, Kunchok T, Lewis CA, Sabatini DM. Sci Adv. 2020 Oct 21;6(43):eabe5310. doi: 10.1126/sciadv.abe5310. Print 2020 Oct. PubMed 33087354.
Backbone
  Vector backbone: YCplac33C
  Vector type: Yeast Expression
  Selectable markers: NAT (Nourseothricin)
Growth in bacteria
  Bacterial resistance: Ampicillin, 100 μg/mL
  Growth temperature: 37°C
  Growth strain: DH5alpha
  Copy number: Unknown
Gene/Insert
  Gene/Insert name: SLC25A51 with 5' and 3' UTR of scNDT1 (alt name: MCART1)
  Species: H. sapiens (human)
  Insert size (bp): 2000
  Mutation: codon-optimized for expression in S. cerevisiae; K91A (lysine 91 mutated to alanine
  Entrez Gene: SLC25A51 (a.k.a. CG7943, MCART1)
  Promoter: NDT1 promoter and 3'UTR
  Cloning method: Restriction Enzyme; 5′ cloning site BamHI (not destroyed); 3′ cloning site EcoRI (not destroyed)
  Sequencing primers: 5′ M13 rev caggaaacagctatgac; 3′ M13 fwd actggccgtcgttttac
Terms and licenses: Academic/Nonprofit Terms; Industry Terms: Not Available to Industry
How to cite: YCplac33-NAT_MCART1K91A was a gift from David Sabatini (Addgene plasmid # 140592 ; http://n2t.net/addgene:140592 ; RRID:Addgene_140592)
