>Addgene plasmid #140592 | YCplac33-NAT_MCART1K91A | depositor partial sequence | sequence record 272963 | Insert
GATCCGTCACCAACGCAGAGTCCATGCCGATGCCTTGCTGCTCAAGCACACTGAAATACGCCTCTAGTTG
TGTCTCAATATCTGTCTTTAGAACCATCAATTCCGACAGTTTGAAGCTGTCTATTTGACTAATTCTTGAT
GTTAGGCTCGGATCTATCTTAACATTGGCCAACAATTTACTTAATTCTTCTTCCTCCATTGTAGTTCGTT
CTTATTCTAATTCTTGCTCCTTTTTACTCTGGTGATAACTTTTCTATCTCTCAATGCTGAACATTTTTTT
TCCCTTTATTATCCAATATTCCAACCGTTATAAAGTAAGCCTTATCGAACACAATCCACGGCGCACGCAA
GGGACAGCAAATTTCGAGAATTAATGAATAGCCAGTAGTAAGATCCGTATTGATAAAGGTCATAGATCCC
AACCTTTATGTGAGCCAGCCCGAAGGGCCCTTTAAATGACTCTCATAATATGGTCCAATAGCACCAATTT
CTAGGGGTTACCCACCGGCCTAGTGCTTAATCGAATTGTGAAAAGAATCTCTACTACAGACTGCCAACCG
TAATAGTAGTGAGATCAACACTGAAGGCAGCAGTCTTTAGCACAATGATGGATAGCGAAGCCCACGAGAA
GCGTCCGCCCATATTGACAAGTTCCAAACAGGACATCAGCCCACATATCACGAATGTAGGAGAGATGAAG
CATTACTTATGTGGCTGCTGTGCCGCTTTCAACAACGTAGCCATCACCTTTCCCATACAGAAAGTCCTGT
TCAGGCAACAGCTATACGGTATTAAAACGAGAGATGCCATCTTGCAGCTTAGAAGAGACGGATTTAGGAA
CTTATATAGGGGAATCTTGCCACCATTGATGCAAGCCACCACGACGTTGGCGTTAATGTTCGGACTATAT
GAGGATCTTAGCTGCTTACTTCACAAGCATGTCAGTGCACCGGAGTTCGCTACGTCAGGTGTGGCCGCAG
TCCTTGCTGGTACGACGGAGGCCATTTTCACGCCGTTGGAAAGAGTACAGACATTGCTTCAGGATCATAA
GCATCACGACAAATTCACTAATACATATCAGGCATTTAAAGCTCTGAAGTGCCACGGAATCGGAGAATAC
TATAGAGGACTAGTGCCCATCCTGTTTAGGAACGGTCTGTCTAACGTATTGTTCTTCGGCCTACGTGGGC
CAATCAAAGAACACTTGCCGACAGCTACGACTCATTCTGCCCACCTAGTAAATGACTTTATATGCGGGGG
GCTTTTGGGGGCTATGCTTGGCTTTCTATTTTTTCCGATAAATGTGGTAAAAACTAGGATACAGAGTCAG
ATCGGAGGTGAATTTCAGAGTTTTCCCAAGGTCTTCCAGAAAATCTGGCTAGAACGTGACAGAAAGCTGA
TTAATTTATTTCGTGGAGCTCACTTGAACTACCACAGGTCTCTAATTAGTTGGGGCATAATTAATGCCAC
GTATGAATTTTTGTTGAAGGTGATATGAAGCCTTAAAATTCACACACGCCACACATTGAGTGTGCTATGA
ATATGCCTGCGCTAATATTTTAGGTATTACAGCTTGTAAATATACCAAATAAGGTAAGCCTCTCTTTTCC
TAATACTAAAAGGATTTGCATCGAACAGCCCACCAAATGCTTTGCGCACACATTATATACACCCACATGA
TTCTATAGACAAAATATACTTATACATTTTCATAGTCTTGACAATATTCTACATTGGCCGTTTTCTTGGC
ACTATTTTAGCTTATCCTTACCAAAATAGTCTCTTTTTTAAATACTATTTTTGAAGCGGAAATAGGTGCG
AACAAATGAATGGCTTCAATTTAGTGCGATAAAGACGTAAAGCATAAACCAGTGAAGATCATAGCACTAA
GAAGGCGCCTGTACTGTTCCTCGTGTTGATACTCATTTCCTTATTTATTTTCCTCAAGAAATTCTATCCA
GGAAAGG
